>Addgene plasmid #63491 | pFusB3-6 | depositor partial sequence | sequence record 105500 | pFUSB3_ACC
AGTCTTAAGCGTCTCATGGCCTGACCCCGGACCAAGTGGTGGCTATCGCCAGCAACATTGGCGGCAAGCA
AGCGCTCGAAACGGTGCAGCGGCTGTTGCCGGTGCTGTGCCAGGACCATGGCCTGACTCCGGACCAAGTG
GTGGCTATCGCCAGCCACGATGGCGGCAAGCAAGCGCTCGAAACGGTGCAGCGGCTGTTGCCGGTGCTGT
GCCAGGACCATGGCCTGACTCCGGACCAAGTGGTGGCTATCGCCAGCCACGATGGCGGCAAGCAAGCGCT
CGAAACGGTGCAGCGGCTGTTGCCGGTGCTGTGCCAGGACCATGGCCTGACCCCGGACCAAGTGGTGGCT
ATCGAGACGTC
