>Addgene plasmid #63491 | pFusB3-6 | depositor partial sequence | sequence record 105501 | FusB3
CGTCTCATGGCCTGACCCCGGACCAAGTGGTGGCTATCGAGACCGGCGCCGCTACAGGGCGCGTCCCATT
CGCCATTCAGGCTGCGCAACTGTTGGGAAGGGCGATCGGTGCGGGCCTCTTCGCTATTACGCCAGCTGGC
GAAAGGGGGATGTGCTGCAAGGCGATTAAGTTGGGTAACGCCAGGGTTTTCCCAGTCACGACGTTGTAAA
ACGACGGCCAGTGAGCGCGCGTAATACGACTCACTATAGGGCGAATTGGGTACCGGGCCCCCCCTCGAGG
TCCTCCAGCTTTTGTTCCCTTTAGTGAGGGTTAATTGCGCGCTTGGCGTAATCATGGTCATAGCTGTTTC
CTGTGTGAAATTGTTATCCGCTCACAATTCCACACAACATACGAGCCGGAAGCATAAAGTGTAAAGCCTG
GGGTGCCTAATGAGTGAGCTAACTCACATTAATTGCGTTGCGCTCACTGCCCGCTTTCCACCGGTGGTCT
CGCCAGGACCATGGCCTGACCCCGGACCAAGTGGTGGCTATCGAGACGTCTAGACCAGCCAGGACAGAAA
TGCCTCGACTTCGCTGCTACCCAAGGTTGCCGGGTGACGCACACCGTGGAAACGGATGAAGGCACGAACC
CAGTGGACATAAGCCTGTTCGGTTCGTAAGCTGTAATGCAAGTAGCGTATGCGCTCACGCAACTGGTCCA
GAACCTTGACCGAACGCAGCGGTGGTAACGGCGCAGTGGCGGTTTTCATGGCTTGTTATGACTGTTTTTT
TGGGGTACAGTCTATGCCTCGGGCATCCAAGCAGCAAGCGCGTTACGCCGTGGGTCGATGTTTGATGTTA
TGGAGCAGCAACGATGTTACGCAGCAGGGCAGTCGCCCTAAAACAAAGTTAAACATTATGAGGGAAGCGG
TGATCGCCGAAGTATCGACTCAACTATCAGAGGTAGTTGGCGTCATCGAGCGCCATCTCGAACCGACGTT
GCTGGCCGTACATTTGTACGGCTCCGCAGTGGATGGCGGCCTGAAGCCACACAGTGATATTGATTTGCTG
GTTACGGTGACCGTAAGGCTTGATGAAACAACGCGGCGAGCTTTGATCAACGACCTTTTGGAAACTTCGG
CTTCCCCTGGAGAGAGCGAGATTCTCCGCGCTGTAGAAGTCACCATTGTTGTGCACGACGACATCATTCC
GTGGCGTTATCCAGCTAAGCGCGAACTGCAATTTGGAGAATGGCAGCGCAATGACATTCTTGCAGGTATC
TTCGAGCCAGCCACGATCGACATTGATCTGGCTATCTTGCTGACAAAAGCAAGAGAACATAGCGTTGCCT
TGGTAGGTCCAGCGGCGGAGGAACTCTTTGATCCGGTTCCTGAACAGGATCTATTTGAGGCGCTAAATGA
AACCTTAACGCTATGGAACTCGCCGCCCGACTGGGCTGGCGATGAGCGAAATGTAGTGCTTACGTTGTCC
CGCATTTGGTACAGCGCAGTAACCGGCAAAATCGCGCCGAAGGATGTCGCTGCCGACTGGGCAATGGAGC
GCCTGCCGGCCCAGTATCAGCCCGTCATACTTGAAGCTAGACAGGCTTATCTTGGACAAGAAGAAGATCG
CTTGGCCTCGCGCGCAGATCAGTTGGAAGAATTTGTCCACTACGTGAAAGGCGAGATCACCAAGGTAGTC
GGCAAATAACCCTCGAGCCACCCATGACCAAAATCCCTTAACGTGAGTTACGCGTCGTTCCACTGAGCGT
CAGACCCCGTAGAAAAGATCAAAGGATCTTCTTGAGATCCTTTTTTTCTGCGCGTAATCTGCTGCTTGCA
AACAAAAAAACCACCGCTACCAGCGGTGGTTTGTTTGCCGGATCAAGAGCTACCAACTCTTTTTCCGAAG
GTAACTGGCTTCAGCAGAGCGCAGATACCAAATACTGTCCTTCTAGTGTAGCCGTAGTTAGGCCACCACT
TCAAGAACTCTGTAGCACCGCCTACATACCTCGCTCTGCTAATCCTGTTACCAGTGGCTGCTGCCAGTGG
CGATAAGTCGTGTCTTACCGGGTTGGACTCAAGACGATAGTTACCGGATAAGGCGCAGCGGTCGGGCTGA
ACGGGGGGTTCGTGCACACAGCCCAGCTTGGAGCGAACGACCTACACCGAACTGAGATACCTACAGCGTG
AGCATTGAGAAAGCGCCACGCTTCCCGAAGGGAGAAAGGCGGACAGGTATCCGGTAAGCGGCAGGGTCGG
AACAGGAGAGCGCACGAGGGAGCTTCCAGGGGGAAACGCCTGGTATCTTTATAGTCCTGTCGGGTTTCGC
CACCTCTGACTTGAGCGTCGATTTTTGTGATGCTCGTCAGGGGGGCGGAGCCTATGGAAAAACGCCAGCA
ACGCGGCCTTTTTACGGTTCCTGGCCTTTTGCTGGCCTTTTGCTCACATGTTCTTTCCTGCGTTATCCCC
TGATTCTGTGGATAACCGTATTACCGCCTTTGAGTGAGCTGATACCGCTCGCCGCAGCCGAACGACCGAG
CGCAGCGAGTCAGTGAGCGAGGAAGCGGAAGAGCGCCCAATACGCAAACCGCCTCTCCCCGCGCGTTGGC
CGATTCATTAATGCAGCTGGCACGACAGGTTTCCCGACTGGAAAGCGGGCAGTGAGCGCAACGCAATTAA
TACGCGTACCGCTAGCCAGGAAGAGTTTGTAGAAACGCAAAAAGGCCATCCGTCAGGATGGCCTTCTGCT
TAGTTTGATGCCTGGCAGTTTATGGCGGGCGTCCTGCCCGCCACCCTCCGGGCCGTTGCTTCACAACGTT
CAAATCCGCTCCCGGCGGATTTGTCCTACTCAGGAGAGCGTTCACCGACAAACAACAGATAAAACGAAAG
GCCCAGTCTTCCGACTGAGCCTTTCGTTTTATTTGATGCCTGGCAGTTCCCTACTCTCGCGTTAACGCTA
GCATGGATGTTTTCCCAGTCACGACGTTGTAAAACGACGGCCAGTCTTAAG
