>Addgene plasmid #63491 | pFusB3-6 | addgene partial sequence | sequence record 116347 | pCR8_R1 5'-cgaaccgaacaggcttatgt-3'
GGTGTGCGTCACCCGGCAACCTTGGGTAGCAGCGAAGTCGAGGCATTTCTGTCCTGGCTGGTCTAGACGT
CTCGATAGCCACCACTTGGTCCGGGGTCAGGCCATGGTCCTGGCACAGCACCGGCAACAGCCGCTGCACC
GTTTCGAGCGCTTGCTTGCCGCCATCGTGGCTGGCGATAGCCACCACTTGGTCCGGAGTCAGGCCATGGT
CCTGGCACAGCACCGGCAACAGCCGCTGCACCGTTTCGAGCGCTTGCTTGCCGCCATCGTGGCTGGCGAT
AGCCACCACTTGGTCCGGAGTCAGGCCATGGTCCTGGCACAGCACCGGCAACAGCCGCTGCACCGTTTCG
AGCGCTTGCTTGCCGCCAATGTTGCTGGCGATAGCCACCACTTGGTCCGGGGTCAGGCCATGAGACGCTT
AAGACTGGCCGTCGTTTTACAACGTCGTGACTGGGAAAACATCCATGCTAGCGTTAACGCGAGAGTAGGG
AACTGCCAGGCATCAAATAAAACGAAAGGCTCAGTCGGAAGACTGGGCCTTTCGTTTTATCTGTTGTTTG
TCGGTGAACGCTCTCCTGAGTAGGACAAATCCGCCGGGAGCGGATTTGAACGTTGTGAAGCAACGGCCCG
GAGGGTGGCGGGCAGGACGCCCGCCATAAACTGCCAGGCATCAAACTAAGCAGAAGGCCATCCTGACGGA
TGGCCTTTTTGCGTTTCTACAAACTCTTCCTGGCTAGCGGTACGCGTATTAATTGCGTTGCGCTCACTGC
CCGCTTTCCAGTC
