[The description below was written by a language model from this plasmid's Addgene catalogue record.]
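Description:
pFusB3-6 is a bacterial library plasmid from the FusX TALE assembly system, a modular kit designed for rapid one-step construction of TALE repeat arrays. It is built on the FusB3 backbone (about 3 kb without the insert), is maintained as a high-copy plasmid in standard E. coli cloning strains, and is selected with spectinomycin. The listed sequencing primers are pCR8-type primers, but the record does not otherwise describe the backbone's origin of replication or other elements, and no feature table is provided.

The insert is a synthetic, pre-assembled trimer of TALE repeat modules carrying the repeat-variable diresidues NI, HD and HD. Under the standard TALE code, NI recognises adenine and HD recognises cytosine, so this module specifies the triplet ACC, as reflected in its alternative name B3_ACC. Within the assembly scheme it supplies RVD positions 13 to 15 of the final array. The trimer was cloned through BsaI sites that were destroyed in the process, which is typical of Golden Gate cloning, where type IIS enzymes cut outside their recognition sequence and leave defined overhangs that dictate the order of joined fragments.

The plasmid is not an expression construct in itself. It serves as one member of a library covering the possible triplet combinations at this position. A user picks the plasmid matching the target DNA sequence at positions 13 to 15 and combines it with the corresponding modules for the other positions and a receiver vector to generate a full-length TALEN or other TALE fusion for genome editing and related applications.
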