Addgene plasmid #63491: pFusB3-6
Purpose: Encodes RVD positions 13-15 in TALEN assembly
Depositing lab: Stephen Ekker. Depositing organization: Mayo Foundation for Medical Education and Research. Publication: FusX: A rapid one-step TALE assembly system for genome science. Ma AC, McNulty MS, Tanya PL, Jarryd CM, Martinez-Galvez G, Argue DP, Lee HB, Urban MD, Bullard CE, Blackburn PR, Man TK, Clark KJ, Ekker SC. Hum Gene Ther. 2016 Jun;27(6):451-63. doi: 10.1089/hum.2015.172 PubMed 26854857.
Backbone
  Vector backbone: FusB3
  Backbone size w/o insert (bp): 2991
  Vector type: TALEN
Growth in bacteria
  Bacterial resistance: Spectinomycin, 50 μg/mL
  Growth temperature: 37°C
  Growth strain: DH5alpha
  Copy number: High Copy
Gene/Insert
  Gene/Insert name: NI HD HD (alt name: B3_ACC)
  Species: Synthetic
  Mutation: none
  Cloning method: Restriction Enzyme; 5′ cloning site BsaI (destroyed during cloning); 3′ cloning site BsaI (destroyed during cloning)
  Sequencing primers: 5′ pCR8_F1; 3′ pCR8_R1
Terms and licenses: Academic/Nonprofit Terms; Industry Terms: Not Available to Industry
How to cite: pFusB3-6 was a gift from Stephen Ekker (Addgene plasmid # 63491 ; http://n2t.net/addgene:63491 ; RRID:Addgene_63491)
